>Addgene plasmid #135105 | pcDNA5FRTTO-codoptUL50-CStHA | depositor full sequence | sequence record 260045 | pcDNA5FRTTO-codoptUL50-CStHA sequence 6354 bps
GACGGATCGGGAGATCTCCCGATCCCCTATGGTGCACTCTCAGTACAATCTGCTCTGATGCCGCATAGTT
AAGCCAGTATCTGCTCCCTGCTTGTGTGTTGGAGGTCGCTGAGTAGTGCGCGAGCAAAATTTAAGCTACA
ACAAGGCAAGGCTTGACCGACAATTGCATGAAGAATCTGCTTAGGGTTAGGCGTTTTGCGCTGCTTCGCG
ATGTACGGGCCAGATATACGCGTTGACATTGATTATTGACTAGTTATTAATAGTAATCAATTACGGGGTC
ATTAGTTCATAGCCCATATATGGAGTTCCGCGTTACATAACTTACGGTAAATGGCCCGCCTGGCTGACCG
CCCAACGACCCCCGCCCATTGACGTCAATAATGACGTATGTTCCCATAGTAACGCCAATAGGGACTTTCC
ATTGACGTCAATGGGTGGAGTATTTACGGTAAACTGCCCACTTGGCAGTACATCAAGTGTATCATATGCC
AAGTACGCCCCCTATTGACGTCAATGACGGTAAATGGCCCGCCTGGCATTATGCCCAGTACATGACCTTA
TGGGACTTTCCTACTTGGCAGTACATCTACGTATTAGTCATCGCTATTACCATGGTGATGCGGTTTTGGC
AGTACATCAATGGGCGTGGATAGCGGTTTGACTCACGGGGATTTCCAAGTCTCCACCCCATTGACGTCAA
TGGGAGTTTGTTTTGGCACCAAAATCAACGGGACTTTCCAAAATGTCGTAACAACTCCGCCCCATTGACG
CAAATGGGCGGTAGGCGTGTACGGTGGGAGGTCTATATAAGCAGAGCTCTCCCTATCAGTGATAGAGATC
TCCCTATCAGTGATAGAGATCGTCGACGAGCTCGTTTAGTGAACCGTCAGATCGCCTGGAGACGCCATCC
ACGCTGTTTTGACCTCCATAGAAGACACCGGGACCGATCCAGCCTCCGGACTCTAGCGTTTAAACTTAAG
CTTGGTACCGATGAGCCAGTGGGGCAGCGGCGCCATCCTGGTGCAGCCAGACAGCCTGGGCAGAGGCTAC
GATGGCGATTGGCACACAGCCGTGGCCACCAGAGGCGGCGGAGTGGTTCAGCTGAATCTGGTGAATAGGA
GGGCCGTGGCCTTCATGCCCAAGGTGAGCGGCGACAGCGGCTGGGCTGTGGGAAGGGTGAGCCTGGACCT
GAGAATGGCCATGCCCGCCGATTTCTGTGCCATCATCCACGCCCCCGCCCTGGCCTCTCCCGGACACCAC
GTTATCCTGGGCCTGATCGATAGCGGCTACAGGGGCACCGTGATGGCCGTGGTGGTGGCCCCTAAGAGGA
CCAGGGAGTTTGCCCCCGGCACACTGAGGGTGGACGTGACCTTCCTGGACATCCTGGCCACCCCCCCCGC
CCTGACAGAGCCTATCTCCCTGAGACAGTTCCCCCAGCTGGCCCCCCCCCCACCTACAGGAGCTGGAATC
AGGGAGGATCCCTGGCTGGAGGGCGCCCTGGGAGCTCCTTCCGTGACCACCGCCCTGCCTGCCAGAAGAA
GGGGCAGGTCCCTGGTGTACGCCGGCGAGCTGACCCCCGTGCAGACCGAACACGGCGATGGCGTGAGAGA
GGCCATCGCCTTTCTGCCCAAGAGAGAGGAGGACGCCGGCTTTGATATCGTGGTGAGGAGGCCCGTGACA
GTGCCTGCCAATGGCACCACAGTGGTGCAGCCTTCCCTGAGAATGCTGCACGCCGACGCCGGCCCTGCCG
CTTGCTATGTGCTGGGCAGATCCAGCCTGAATGCCAGAGGCCTGCTGGTGGTGCCCACAAGGTGGCTGCC
TGGCCACGTGTGCGCCTTTGTGGTGTACAACCTGACAGGCGTGCCTGTGACCCTGGAGGCCGGCGCTAAG
GTGGCCCAGCTGCTGGTGGCCGGCGCTGATGCTCTGCCCTGGATCCCTCCCGACAACTTTCACGGCACCA
AGGCCCTGAGGAACTACCCTAGAGGCGTGCCTGATTCCACAGCCGAGCCTAGGAACCCCCCCCTGCTGGT
GTTTACAAATGAGTTCGACGCCGAGGCCCCTCCTAGCGAGAGGGGAACAGGCGGCTTTGGCTCCACCGGC
ATCGCGGCCGCTCGAGGGAACCTTTTAGCAGAGTGGAGCCACCCGCAGTTCGAGAAAGGTGGAGGTTCCG
GAGGTGGATCGGGAGGTGGATCGTGGAGCCACCCGCAGTTTGAAAAAGGAACCGAACTAGGTTCTACGAT
GGCAAGCATGTACCCATACGATGTTCCTGACTATGCCTAGGGGCCCGTTTAAACCCGCTGATCAGCCTCG
ACTGTGCCTTCTAGTTGCCAGCCATCTGTTGTTTGCCCCTCCCCCGTGCCTTCCTTGACCCTGGAAGGTG
CCACTCCCACTGTCCTTTCCTAATAAAATGAGGAAATTGCATCGCATTGTCTGAGTAGGTGTCATTCTAT
TCTGGGGGGTGGGGTGGGGCAGGACAGCAAGGGGGAGGATTGGGAAGACAATAGCAGGCATGCTGGGGAT
GCGGTGGGCTCTATGGCTTCTGAGGCGGAAAGAACCAGCTGGGGCTCTAGGGGGTATCCCC
[124 nt withheld, positions 2582-2705]
C
[91 nt withheld, positions 2707-2797]
AGGGTGATGGTTCACGTACCTAGAAGTTCCTATTCCGAAGTTCCTATTCTCTAGAAAGTATAGGAACTTC
CTTGGCCAAAAAGCCTGAACTCACCGCGACGTCTGTCGAGAAGTTTCTGATCGAAAAGTTCGACAGCGTC
TCCGACCTGATGCAGCTCTCGGAGGGCGAAGAATCTCGTGCTTTCAGCTTCGATGTAGGAGGGCGTGGAT
ATGTCCTGCGGGTAAATAGCTGCGCCGATGGTTTCTACAAAGATCGTTATGTTTATCGGCACTTTGCATC
GGCCGCGCTCCCGATTCCGGAAGTGCTTGACATTGGGGAATTCAGCGAGAGCCTGACCTATTGCATCTCC
CGCCGTGCACAGGGTGTCACGTTGCAAGACCTGCCTGAAACCGAACTGCCCGCTGTTCTGCAGCCGGTCG
CGGAGGCCATGGATGCGATCGCTGCGGCCGATCTTAGCCAGACGAGCGGGTTCGGCCCATTCGGACCGCA
AGGAATCGGTCAATACACTACATGGCGTGATTTCATATGCGCGATTGCTGATCCCCATGTGTATCACTGG
CAAACTGTGATGGACGACACCGTCAGTGCGTCCGTCGCGCAGGCTCTCGATGAGCTGATGCTTTGGGCCG
AGGACTGCCCCGAAGTCCGGCACCTCGTGCACGCGGATTTCGGCTCCAACAATGTCCTGACGGACAATGG
CCGCATAACAGCGGTCATTGACTGGAGCGAGGCGATGTTCGGGGATTCCCAATACGAGGTCGCCAACATC
TTCTTCTGGAGGCCGTGGTTGGCTTGTATGGAGCAGCAGACGCGCTACTTCGAGCGGAGGCATCCGGAGC
TTGCAGGATCGCCGCGGCTCCGGGCGTATATGCTCCGCATTGGTCTTGACCAACTCTATCAGAGCTTGGT
TGACGGCAATTTCGATGATGCAGCTTGGGCGCAGGGTCGATGCGACGCAATCGTCCGATCCGGAGCCGGG
ACTGTCGGGCGTACACAAATCGCCCGCAGAAGCGCGGCCGTCTGGACCGATGGCTGTGTAGAAGTACTCG
CCGATAGTGGAAACCGACGCCCCAGCACTCGTCCGAGGGCAAAGGAATAGCACGTACTACGAGATTTCGA
TTCCACCGCCGCCTTCTATGAAAGGTTGGGCTTCGGAATCGTTTTCCGGGACGCCGGCTGGATGATCCTC
CAGCGCGGGGATCTCATGCTGGAGTTCTTCGCCCACCCCAACTTGTTTATTGCAGCTTATAATGGTTACA
AATAAAGCAATAGCATCACAAATTTCACAAATAAAGCATTTTTTTCACTGCATTCTAGTTGTGGTTTGTC
CAAACTCATCAATGTATCTTATCATGTCTGTATACCGTCGACCTCTAGCTAGAGCTTGGCGTAATCATGG
TCATAGCTGTTTCCTGTGTGAAATTGTTATCCGCTCACAATTCCACACAACATACGAGCCGGAAGCATAA
AGTGTAAAGCCTGGGGTGCCTAATGAGTGAGCTAACTCACATTAATTGCGTTGCGCTCACTGCCCGCTTT
CCAGTCGGGAAACCTGTCGTGCCAGCTGCATTAATGAATCGGCCAACGCGCGGGGAGAGGCGGTTTGCGT
ATTGGGCGCTCTTCCGCTTCCTCGCTCACTGACTCGCTGCGCTCGGTCGTTCGGCTGCGGCGAGCGGTAT
CAGCTCACTCAAAGGCGGTAATACGGTTATCCACAGAATCAGGGGATAACGCAGGAAAGAACATGTGAGC
AAAAGGCCAGCAAAAGGCCAGGAACCGTAAAAAGGCCGCGTTGCTGGCGTTTTTCCATAGGCTCCGCCCC
CCTGACGAGCATCACAAAAATCGACGCTCAAGTCAGAGGTGGCGAAACCCGACAGGACTATAAAGATACC
AGGCGTTTCCCCCTGGAAGCTCCCTCGTGCGCTCTCCTGTTCCGACCCTGCCGCTTACCGGATACCTGTC
CGCCTTTCTCCCTTCGGGAAGCGTGGCGCTTTCTCATAGCTCACGCTGTAGGTATCTCAGTTCGGTGTAG
GTCGTTCGCTCCAAGCTGGGCTGTGTGCACGAACCCCCCGTTCAGCCCGACCGCTGCGCCTTATCCGGTA
ACTATCGTCTTGAGTCCAACCCGGTAAGACACGACTTATCGCCACTGGCAGCAGCCACTGGTAACAGGAT
TAGCAGAGCGAGGTATGTAGGCGGTGCTACAGAGTTCTTGAAGTGGTGGCCTAACTACGGCTACACTAGA
AGAACAGTATTTGGTATCTGCGCTCTGCTGAAGCCAGTTACCTTCGGAAAAAGAGTTGGTAGCTCTTGAT
CCGGCAAACAAACCACCGCTGGTAGCGGTGGTTTTTTTGTTTGCAAGCAGCAGATTACGCGCAGAAAAAA
AGGATCTCAAGAAGATCCTTTGATCTTTTCTACGGGGTCTGACGCTCAGTGGAACGAAAACTCACGTTAA
GGGATTTTGGTCATGAGATTATCAAAAAGGATCTTCACCTAGATCCTTTTAAATTAAAAATGAAGTTTTA
AATCAATCTAAAGTATATATGAGTAAACTTGGTCTGACAGTTACCAATGCTTAATCAGTGAGGCACCTAT
CTCAGCGATCTGTCTATTTCGTTCATCCATAGTTGCCTGACTCCCCGTCGTGTAGATAACTACGATACGG
GAGGGCTTACCATCTGGCCCCAGTGCTGCAATGATACCGCGAGACCCACGCTCACCGGCTCCAGATTTAT
CAGCAATAAACCAGCCAGCCGGAAGGGCCGAGCGCAGAAGTGGTCCTGCAACTTTATCCGCCTCCATCCA
GTCTATTAATTGTTGCCGGGAAGCTAGAGTAAGTAGTTCGCCAGTTAATAGTTTGCGCAACGTTGTTGCC
ATTGCTACAGGCATCGTGGTGTCACGCTCGTCGTTTGGTATGGCTTCATTCAGCTCCGGTTCCCAACGAT
CAAGGCGAGTTACATGATCCCCCATGTTGTGCAAAAAAGCGGTTAGCTCCTTCGGTCCTCCGATCGTTGT
CAGAAGTAAGTTGGCCGCAGTGTTATCACTCATGGTTATGGCAGCACTGCATAATTCTCTTACTGTCATG
CCATCCGTAAGATGCTTTTCTGTGACTGGTGAGTACTCAACCAAGTCATTCTGAGAATAGTGTATGCGGC
GACCGAGTTGCTCTTGCCCGGCGTCAATACGGGATAATACCGCGCCACATAGCAGAACTTTAAAAGTGCT
CATCATTGGAAAACGTTCTTCGGGGCGAAAACTCTCAAGGATCTTACCGCTGTTGAGATCCAGTTCGATG
TAACCCACTCGTGCACCCAACTGATCTTCAGCATCTTTTACTTTCACCAGCGTTTCTGGGTGAGCAAAAA
CAGGAAGGCAAAATGCCGCAAAAAAGGGAATAAGGGCGACACGGAAATGTTGAATACTCATACTCTTCCT
TTTTCAATATTATTGAAGCATTTATCAGGGTTATTGTCTCATGAGCGGATACATATTTGAATGTATTTAG
AAAAATAAACAAATAGGGGTTCCGCGCACATTTCCCCGAAAAGTGCCACCTGACGTC
Features (pLannotate 1.2.2; 24 found; start..end, strand, type, name):
     28..80      -  misc_feature   bom (fragment): basis of mobility region from pBR322
    235..614     +  enhancer       CMV enhancer: human cytomegalovirus immediate early enhancer
    615..818     +  promoter       CMV promoter: human cytomegalovirus (CMV) immediate early promoter
    820..839     +  promoter       PLtetO-1 promoter (fragment): modified phage lambda PL promoter with tet operator sites (Lutz and Bujard, 1997)
    841..860     +  promoter       PLtetO-1 promoter (fragment): modified phage lambda PL promoter with tet operator sites (Lutz and Bujard, 1997)
    868..901     +  promoter       TRE3GV promoter (fragment): 3rd-generation Tet-responsive promoter that can be activated by binding of Tet-On® 3G, optimized for retroviral and lentiviral vectors
    991..2103    +  CDS            DUT: DUT_HHV11 - Protein inferred from homology: Swiss-Prot protein existence level 3. Involved in nucleotide metabolism: produces dUMP, the immediate precursor of thymidine nucleotides and decreases the intracellular concentration of dUTP to avoid uracil incorporation into viral DNA. From Human herpesvirus 1 (strain 17) (HHV-1) (Human herpes simplex virus 1).
   2134..2153    +  CDS            Strep-Tag II (fragment): peptide that binds Strep-Tactin®, an engineered form of streptavidin
   2194..2216    +  CDS            Strep-Tag II (fragment): peptide that binds Strep-Tactin®, an engineered form of streptavidin
   2251..2276    +  CDS            3xHA (fragment): three tandem HA epitope tags
   2312..2536    +  polyA_signal   bGH poly(A) signal: bovine growth hormone polyadenylation signal
   2540..2561    +  promoter       SV40 promoter (fragment): SV40 enhancer and early promoter
   2582..2815    +  rep_origin     f1 ori (fragment) (sequence partly withheld): f1 bacteriophage origin of replication; arrow indicates direction of (+) strand synthesis
   2820..2867    +  protein_bind   FRT: FLP-mediated recombination occurs in the 8-bp core sequence TCTAGAAA (Turan and Bode, 2011). FLP recombinase from the Saccharomyces cerevisiae 2μ plasmid
   2875..3897    +  CDS            HygR: aminoglycoside phosphotransferase from E. coli; aph(4)-Ia; confers resistance to hygromycin
   3907..4032    +  CDS            ble (fragment): BLE_KLEPN - Experimental evidence at protein level: Swiss-Prot protein existence level 1. Binding protein with a strong affinity to the bleomycin family of antibiotics. Binds to CL990; an antimitotic-antibiotic compound. From Klebsiella pneumoniae.
   4027..4148    +  polyA_signal   SV40 poly(A) signal: SV40 polyadenylation signal
   4221..4237    -  protein_bind   lac operator: The lac repressor binds to the lac operator to inhibit transcription in E. coli. This inhibition can be relieved by adding lactose or isopropyl-β-D-thiogalactopyranoside (IPTG). lac repressor encoded by lacI
   4245..4275    -  promoter       lac promoter: promoter for the E. coli lac operon
   4290..4311    -  protein_bind   CAP binding site: CAP binding activates transcription in the presence of cAMP. E. coli catabolite activator protein
   4324..4416    -  CDS            lacI (fragment): lac repressor; lacI; The lac repressor binds to the lac operator to inhibit transcription in E. coli. This inhibition can be relieved by adding lactose or isopropyl-β-D-thiogalactopyranoside (IPTG).
   4599..5187    -  rep_origin     ori: high-copy-number ColE1/pMB1/pBR322/pUC origin of replication
   5358..6218    -  CDS            AmpR: β-lactamase; bla; confers resistance to ampicillin, carbenicillin, and related antibiotics
   6219..6323    -  promoter       AmpR promoter: bla
