>Addgene plasmid #135105 | pcDNA5FRTTO-codoptUL50-CStHA | addgene full sequence | sequence record 268062 | Addgene NGS Result
GACATTGATTATTGACTAGTTATTAATAGTAATCAATTACGGGGTCATTAGTTCATAGCCCATATATGGA
GTTCCGCGTTACATAACTTACGGTAAATGGCCCGCCTGGCTGACCGCCCAACGACCCCCGCCCATTGACG
TCAATAATGACGTATGTTCCCATAGTAACGCCAATAGGGACTTTCCATTGACGTCAATGGGTGGAGTATT
TACGGTAAACTGCCCACTTGGCAGTACATCAAGTGTATCATATGCCAAGTACGCCCCCTATTGACGTCAA
TGACGGTAAATGGCCCGCCTGGCATTATGCCCAGTACATGACCTTATGGGACTTTCCTACTTGGCAGTAC
ATCTACGTATTAGTCATCGCTATTACCATGGTGATGCGGTTTTGGCAGTACATCAATGGGCGTGGATAGC
GGTTTGACTCACGGGGATTTCCAAGTCTCCACCCCATTGACGTCAATGGGAGTTTGTTTTGGCACCAAAA
TCAACGGGACTTTCCAAAATGTCGTAACAACTCCGCCCCATTGACGCAAATGGGCGGTAGGCGTGTACGG
TGGGAGGTCTATATAAGCAGAGCTCTCCCTATCAGTGATAGAGATCTCCCTATCAGTGATAGAGATCGTC
GACGAGCTCGTTTAGTGAACCGTCAGATCGCCTGGAGACGCCATCCACGCTGTTTTGACCTCCATAGAAG
ACACCGGGACCGATCCAGCCTCCGGACTCTAGCGTTTAAACTTAAGCTTGGTACCGATGAGCCAGTGGGG
CAGCGGCGCCATCCTGGTGCAGCCAGACAGCCTGGGCAGAGGCTACGATGGCGATTGGCACACAGCCGTG
GCCACCAGAGGCGGCGGAGTGGTTCAGCTGAATCTGGTGAATAGGAGGGCCGTGGCCTTCATGCCCAAGG
TGAGCGGCGACAGCGGCTGGGCTGTGGGAAGGGTGAGCCTGGACCTGAGAATGGCCATGCCCGCCGATTT
CTGTGCCATCATCCACGCCCCCGCCCTGGCCTCTCCCGGACACCACGTTATCCTGGGCCTGATCGATAGC
GGCTACAGGGGCACCGTGATGGCCGTGGTGGTGGCCCCTAAGAGGACCAGGGAGTTTGCCCCCGGCACAC
TGAGGGTGGACGTGACCTTCCTGGACATCCTGGCCACCCCCCCCGCCCTGACAGAGCCTATCTCCCTGAG
ACAGTTCCCCCAGCTGGCCCCCCCCCCACCTACAGGAGCTGGAATCAGGGAGGATCCCTGGCTGGAGGGC
GCCCTGGGAGCTCCTTCCGTGACCACCGCCCTGCCTGCCAGAAGAAGGGGCAGGTCCCTGGTGTACGCCG
GCGAGCTGACCCCCGTGCAGACCGAACACGGCGATGGCGTGAGAGAGGCCATCGCCTTTCTGCCCAAGAG
AGAGGAGGACGCCGGCTTTGATATCGTGGTGAGGAGGCCCGTGACAGTGCCTGCCAATGGCACCACAGTG
GTGCAGCCTTCCCTGAGAATGCTGCACGCCGACGCCGGCCCTGCCGCTTGCTATGTGCTGGGCAGATCCA
GCCTGAATGCCAGAGGCCTGCTGGTGGTGCCCACAAGGTGGCTGCCTGGCCACGTGTGCGCCTTTGTGGT
GTACAACCTGACAGGCGTGCCTGTGACCCTGGAGGCCGGCGCTAAGGTGGCCCAGCTGCTGGTGGCCGGC
GCTGATGCTCTGCCCTGGATCCCTCCCGACAACTTTCACGGCACCAAGGCCCTGAGGAACTACCCTAGAG
GCGTGCCTGATTCCACAGCCGAGCCTAGGAACCCCCCCCTGCTGGTGTTTACAAATGAGTTCGACGCCGA
GGCCCCTCCTAGCGAGAGGGGAACAGGCGGCTTTGGCTCCACCGGCATCGCGGCCGCTCGAGGGAACCTT
TTAGCAGAGTGGAGCCACCCGCAGTTCGAGAAAGGTGGAGGTTCCGGAGGTGGATCGGGAGGTGGATCGT
GGAGCCACCCGCAGTTTGAAAAAGGAACCGAACTAGGTTCCACGATGGCAAGCATGTACCCATACGATGT
TCCTGACTATGCCTAGGGGCCCGTTTAAACCCGCTGATCAGCCTCGACTGTGCCTTCTAGTTGCCAGCCA
TCTGTTGTTTGCCCCTCCCCCGTGCCTTCCTTGACCCTGGAAGGTGCCACTCCCACTGTCCTTTCCTAAT
AAAATGAGGAAATTGCATCGCATTGTCTGAGTAGGTGTCATTCTATTCTGGGGGGTGGGGTGGGGCAGGA
CAGCAAGGGGGAGGATTGGGAAGACAATAGCAGGCATGCTGGGGATGCGGTGGGCTCTATGGCTTCTGAG
GCGGAAAGAACCAGCTGGGGCTCTAGGGGGTATCCCC
[124 nt withheld, positions 2348-2471]
C
[91 nt withheld, positions 2473-2563]
AGGGTGATGGTTCACGTACCTAGAAGTTCCTATTCCGAAGTTCCTATTCTCTAGAAAGTATAGGAACTTC
CTTGGCCAAAAAGCCTGAACTCACCGCGACGTCTGTCGAGAAGTTTCTGATCGAAAAGTTCGACAGCGTC
TCCGACCTGATGCAGCTCTCGGAGGGCGAAGAATCTCGTGCTTTCAGCTTCGATGTAGGAGGGCGTGGAT
ATGTCCTGCGGGTAAATAGCTGCGCCGATGGTTTCTACAAAGATCGTTATGTTTATCGGCACTTTGCATC
GGCCGCGCTCCCGATTCCGGAAGTGCTTGACATTGGGGAATTCAGCGAGAGCCTGACCTATTGCATCTCC
CGCCGTGCACAGGGTGTCACGTTGCAAGACCTGCCTGAAACCGAACTGCCCGCTGTTCTGCAGCCGGTCG
CGGAGGCCATGGATGCGATCGCTGCGGCCGATCTTAGCCAGACGAGCGGGTTCGGCCCATTCGGACCGCA
AGGAATCGGTCAATACACTACATGGCGTGATTTCATATGCGCGATTGCTGATCCCCATGTGTATCACTGG
CAAACTGTGATGGACGACACCGTCAGTGCGTCCGTCGCGCAGGCTCTCGATGAGCTGATGCTTTGGGCCG
AGGACTGCCCCGAAGTCCGGCACCTCGTGCACGCGGATTTCGGCTCCAACAATGTCCTGACGGACAATGG
CCGCATAACAGCGGTCATTGACTGGAGCGAGGCGATGTTCGGGGATTCCCAATACGAGGTCGCCAACATC
TTCTTCTGGAGGCCGTGGTTGGCTTGTATGGAGCAGCAGACGCGCTACTTCGAGCGGAGGCATCCGGAGC
TTGCAGGATCGCCGCGGCTCCGGGCGTATATGCTCCGCATTGGTCTTGACCAACTCTATCAGAGCTTGGT
TGACGGCAATTTCGATGATGCAGCTTGGGCGCAGGGTCGATGCGACGCAATCGTCCGATCCGGAGCCGGG
ACTGTCGGGCGTACACAAATCGCCCGCAGAAGCGCGGCCGTCTGGACCGATGGCTGTGTAGAAGTACTCG
CCGATAGTGGAAACCGACGCCCCAGCACTCGTCCGAGGGCAAAGGAATAGCACGTACTACGAGATTTCGA
TTCCACCGCCGCCTTCTATGAAAGGTTGGGCTTCGGAATCGTTTTCCGGGACGCCGGCTGGATGATCCTC
CAGCGCGGGGATCTCATGCTGGAGTTCTTCGCCCACCCCAACTTGTTTATTGCAGCTTATAATGGTTACA
AATAAAGCAATAGCATCACAAATTTCACAAATAAAGCATTTTTTTCACTGCATTCTAGTTGTGGTTTGTC
CAAACTCATCAATGTATCTTATCATGTCTGTATACCGTCGACCTCTAGCTAGAGCTTGGCGTAATCATGG
TCATAGCTGTTTCCTGTGTGAAATTGTTATCCGCTCACAATTCCACACAACATACGAGCCGGAAGCATAA
AGTGTAAAGCCTGGGGTGCCTAATGAGTGAGCTAACTCACATTAATTGCGTTGCGCTCACTGCCCGCTTT
CCAGTCGGGAAACCTGTCGTGCCAGCTGCATTAATGAATCGGCCAACGCGCGGGGAGAGGCGGTTTGCGT
ATTGGGCGCTCTTCCGCTTCCTCGCTCACTGACTCGCTGCGCTCGGTCGTTCGGCTGCGGCGAGCGGTAT
CAGCTCACTCAAAGGCGGTAATACGGTTATCCACAGAATCAGGGGATAACGCAGGAAAGAACATGTGAGC
AAAAGGCCAGCAAAAGGCCAGGAACCGTAAAAAGGCCGCGTTGCTGGCGTTTTTCCATAGGCTCCGCCCC
CCTGACGAGCATCACAAAAATCGACGCTCAAGTCAGAGGTGGCGAAACCCGACAGGACTATAAAGATACC
AGGCGTTTCCCCCTGGAAGCTCCCTCGTGCGCTCTCCTGTTCCGACCCTGCCGCTTACCGGATACCTGTC
CGCCTTTCTCCCTTCGGGAAGCGTGGCGCTTTCTCATAGCTCACGCTGTAGGTATCTCAGTTCGGTGTAG
GTCGTTCGCTCCAAGCTGGGCTGTGTGCACGAACCCCCCGTTCAGCCCGACCGCTGCGCCTTATCCGGTA
ACTATCGTCTTGAGTCCAACCCGGTAAGACACGACTTATCGCCACTGGCAGCAGCCACTGGTAACAGGAT
TAGCAGAGCGAGGTATGTAGGCGGTGCTACAGAGTTCTTGAAGTGGTGGCCTAACTACGGCTACACTAGA
AGAACAGTATTTGGTATCTGCGCTCTGCTGAAGCCAGTTACCTTCGGAAAAAGAGTTGGTAGCTCTTGAT
CCGGCAAACAAACCACCGCTGGTAGCGGTGGTTTTTTTGTTTGCAAGCAGCAGATTACGCGCAGAAAAAA
AGGATCTCAAGAAGATCCTTTGATCTTTTCTACGGGGTCTGACGCTCAGTGGAACGAAAACTCACGTTAA
GGGATTTTGGTCATGAGATTATCAAAAAGGATCTTCACCTAGATCCTTTTAAATTAAAAATGAAGTTTTA
AATCAATCTAAAGTATATATGAGTAAACTTGGTCTGACAGTTACCAATGCTTAATCAGTGAGGCACCTAT
CTCAGCGATCTGTCTATTTCGTTCATCCATAGTTGCCTGACTCCCCGTCGTGTAGATAACTACGATACGG
GAGGGCTTACCATCTGGCCCCAGTGCTGCAATGATACCGCGAGACCCACGCTCACCGGCTCCAGATTTAT
CAGCAATAAACCAGCCAGCCGGAAGGGCCGAGCGCAGAAGTGGTCCTGCAACTTTATCCGCCTCCATCCA
GTCTATTAATTGTTGCCGGGAAGCTAGAGTAAGTAGTTCGCCAGTTAATAGTTTGCGCAACGTTGTTGCC
ATTGCTACAGGCATCGTGGTGTCACGCTCGTCGTTTGGTATGGCTTCATTCAGCTCCGGTTCCCAACGAT
CAAGGCGAGTTACATGATCCCCCATGTTGTGCAAAAAAGCGGTTAGCTCCTTCGGTCCTCCGATCGTTGT
CAGAAGTAAGTTGGCCGCAGTGTTATCACTCATGGTTATGGCAGCACTGCATAATTCTCTTACTGTCATG
CCATCCGTAAGATGCTTTTCTGTGACTGGTGAGTACTCAACCAAGTCATTCTGAGAATAGTGTATGCGGC
GACCGAGTTGCTCTTGCCCGGCGTCAATACGGGATAATACCGCGCCACATAGCAGAACTTTAAAAGTGCT
CATCATTGGAAAACGTTCTTCGGGGCGAAAACTCTCAAGGATCTTACCGCTGTTGAGATCCAGTTCGATG
TAACCCACTCGTGCACCCAACTGATCTTCAGCATCTTTTACTTTCACCAGCGTTTCTGGGTGAGCAAAAA
CAGGAAGGCAAAATGCCGCAAAAAAGGGAATAAGGGCGACACGGAAATGTTGAATACTCATACTCTTCCT
TTTTCAATATTATTGAAGCATTTATCAGGGTTATTGTCTCATGAGCGGATACATATTTGAATGTATTTAG
AAAAATAAACAAATAGGGGTTCCGCGCACATTTCCCCGAAAAGTGCCACCTGACGTCGACGGATCGGGAG
ATCTCCCGATCCCCTATGGTGCACTCTCAGTACAATCTGCTCTGATGCCGCATAGTTAAGCCAGTATCTG
CTCCCTGCTTGTGTGTTGGAGGTCGCTGAGTAGTGCGCGAGCAAAATTTAAGCTACAACAAGGCAAGGCT
TGACCGACAATTGCATGAAGAATCTGCTTAGGGTTAGGCGTTTTGCGCTGCTTCGCGATGTACGGGCCAG
ATATACGCGTT
Features (pLannotate 1.2.2; 24 found; start..end, strand, type, name):
      1..380     +  enhancer       CMV enhancer: human cytomegalovirus immediate early enhancer
    381..584     +  promoter       CMV promoter: human cytomegalovirus (CMV) immediate early promoter
    586..605     +  promoter       PLtetO-1 promoter (fragment): modified phage lambda PL promoter with tet operator sites (Lutz and Bujard, 1997)
    607..626     +  promoter       PLtetO-1 promoter (fragment): modified phage lambda PL promoter with tet operator sites (Lutz and Bujard, 1997)
    634..667     +  promoter       TRE3GV promoter (fragment): 3rd-generation Tet-responsive promoter that can be activated by binding of Tet-On® 3G, optimized for retroviral and lentiviral vectors
    757..1869    +  CDS            DUT: DUT_HHV11 - Protein inferred from homology: Swiss-Prot protein existence level 3. Involved in nucleotide metabolism: produces dUMP, the immediate precursor of thymidine nucleotides and decreases the intracellular concentration of dUTP to avoid uracil incorporation into viral DNA. From Human herpesvirus 1 (strain 17) (HHV-1) (Human herpes simplex virus 1).
   1900..1919    +  CDS            Strep-Tag II (fragment): peptide that binds Strep-Tactin®, an engineered form of streptavidin
   1960..1982    +  CDS            Strep-Tag II (fragment): peptide that binds Strep-Tactin®, an engineered form of streptavidin
   2017..2042    +  CDS            3xHA (fragment): three tandem HA epitope tags
   2078..2302    +  polyA_signal   bGH poly(A) signal: bovine growth hormone polyadenylation signal
   2306..2327    +  promoter       SV40 promoter (fragment): SV40 enhancer and early promoter
   2348..2581    +  rep_origin     f1 ori (fragment) (sequence partly withheld): f1 bacteriophage origin of replication; arrow indicates direction of (+) strand synthesis
   2586..2633    +  protein_bind   FRT: FLP-mediated recombination occurs in the 8-bp core sequence TCTAGAAA (Turan and Bode, 2011). FLP recombinase from the Saccharomyces cerevisiae 2μ plasmid
   2641..3663    +  CDS            HygR: aminoglycoside phosphotransferase from E. coli; aph(4)-Ia; confers resistance to hygromycin
   3673..3798    +  CDS            ble (fragment): BLE_KLEPN - Experimental evidence at protein level: Swiss-Prot protein existence level 1. Binding protein with a strong affinity to the bleomycin family of antibiotics. Binds to CL990; an antimitotic-antibiotic compound. From Klebsiella pneumoniae.
   3793..3914    +  polyA_signal   SV40 poly(A) signal: SV40 polyadenylation signal
   3987..4003    -  protein_bind   lac operator: The lac repressor binds to the lac operator to inhibit transcription in E. coli. This inhibition can be relieved by adding lactose or isopropyl-β-D-thiogalactopyranoside (IPTG). lac repressor encoded by lacI
   4011..4041    -  promoter       lac promoter: promoter for the E. coli lac operon
   4056..4077    -  protein_bind   CAP binding site: CAP binding activates transcription in the presence of cAMP. E. coli catabolite activator protein
   4090..4182    -  CDS            lacI (fragment): lac repressor; lacI; The lac repressor binds to the lac operator to inhibit transcription in E. coli. This inhibition can be relieved by adding lactose or isopropyl-β-D-thiogalactopyranoside (IPTG).
   4365..4953    -  rep_origin     ori: high-copy-number ColE1/pMB1/pBR322/pUC origin of replication
   5124..5984    -  CDS            AmpR: β-lactamase; bla; confers resistance to ampicillin, carbenicillin, and related antibiotics
   5985..6089    -  promoter       AmpR promoter: bla
   6148..6200    -  misc_feature   bom (fragment): basis of mobility region from pBR322
