[The description below was written by a language model from this plasmid's Addgene catalogue record and pLannotate feature annotations shown in this document.]
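Description:
pcDNA5FRTTO-codoptUL50-CStHA is a 6,354 bp mammalian expression plasmid built on the pcDNA5/FRT/TO/CStHA backbone. It carries a codon-optimized synthetic copy of the herpes simplex virus 1 UL50 gene, which encodes the viral dUTPase. This enzyme hydrolyses dUTP to dUMP and so limits uracil incorporation into viral DNA. The open reading frame was inserted between KpnI and NotI sites, both retained, and reads in frame into a backbone-encoded C-terminal tag made of two Strep-tag II units followed by an HA epitope. The tag allows Strep-Tactin affinity purification and anti-HA detection.

Transcription is driven by the human CMV immediate-early enhancer and promoter and is terminated by the bovine growth hormone polyadenylation signal. Two short tet operator matches lie directly downstream of the promoter; the annotation software labels them as PLtetO-1 and TRE3GV fragments. In cells that express the Tet repressor, this arrangement keeps the promoter silent until tetracycline or doxycycline is added.

Downstream of the expression cassette, an FRT site directly precedes a hygromycin resistance coding sequence with an SV40 polyadenylation signal. No complete promoter is annotated upstream of this marker. This fits the Flp-In design, in which FLP-mediated recombination into a genomic FRT site places the marker behind a resident promoter, so hygromycin selects for site-specific, single-copy integrants.

In E. coli the plasmid replicates from a high-copy ColE1/pUC origin and is selected with ampicillin. The depositor and sequencing-derived records have the same length and feature set and differ only in their start coordinate. The associated work concerns host responses in HSV-1-infected cells, but the record does not state the specific experiment for which this construct was used.
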