Addgene plasmid #135105: pcDNA5FRTTO-codoptUL50-CStHA
Purpose: Codon-optimized HSV-1 UL50 with C-terminal StrepHA tag
Depositing lab: Markus Landthaler. Depositing organization: Max-Delbrueck-Centrum fuer Molekulare Medizin (MDC). Publication: Single-cell RNA-sequencing of herpes simplex virus 1-infected cells connects NRF2 activation to an antiviral program. Wyler E, Franke V, Menegatti J, Kocks C, Boltengagen A, Praktiknjo S, Walch-Ruckheim B, Bosse J, Rajewsky N, Grasser F, Akalin A, Landthaler M. Nat Commun. 2019 Oct 25;10(1):4878. doi: 10.1038/s41467-019-12894-z. PubMed 31653857.
Backbone
  Vector backbone: pcDNA5/FRT/TO/CStHA
  Vector type: Mammalian Expression
  Selectable markers: Hygromycin
Growth in bacteria
  Bacterial resistance: Ampicillin, 100 μg/mL
  Growth temperature: 37°C
  Growth strain: DH5alpha
  Copy number: High Copy
Gene/Insert
  Gene/Insert name: HSV-1 UL50 codon optimized
  Species: Synthetic; Herpes Simplex Virus 1
  Tag / fusion protein: Strep-Strep-HA (C terminal on backbone)
  Cloning method: Restriction Enzyme; 5′ cloning site KpnI (not destroyed); 3′ cloning site NotI (not destroyed)
  Sequencing primers: 5′ CGCAAATGGGCGGTAGGCGTG; 3′ TAGAAGGCACAGTCGAGGCT
Terms and licenses: Academic/Nonprofit Terms; Industry Terms: Not Available to Industry
How to cite: pcDNA5FRTTO-codoptUL50-CStHA was a gift from Markus Landthaler (Addgene plasmid # 135105 ; http://n2t.net/addgene:135105 ; RRID:Addgene_135105)
